Addgene plasmid #160924: CAG-RbpjEnR
Purpose: dominant-negative construct to inhibit Notch signaling
Depositing lab: Mark Emerson. Depositing organization: The City University of New York (CUNY) on behalf of City College of New York. Publication: Notch signaling represses cone photoreceptor formation through the regulation of retinal progenitor cell states. Chen X, Emerson MM. Sci Rep. 2021 Jul 15;11(1):14525. doi: 10.1038/s41598-021-93692-w. PubMed 34267251.
Backbone
  Vector backbone: CAG-EGFP
Growth in bacteria
  Bacterial resistance: Ampicillin, 100 μg/mL
  Growth temperature: 37°C
  Growth strain: DH5alpha
  Copy number: High Copy
Gene/Insert
  Gene/Insert name: RbpjEnR
  Species: M. musculus (mouse)
  Mutation: fused with an engrailed repressor
  Cloning method: Restriction Enzyme; 5′ cloning site unknown (unknown if destroyed); 3′ cloning site unknown (unknown if destroyed)
  Sequencing primers: 5′ unknown
Terms and licenses: Academic/Nonprofit Terms; Industry Terms: Not Available to Industry
How to cite: CAG-RbpjEnR was a gift from Mark Emerson (Addgene plasmid # 160924 ; http://n2t.net/addgene:160924 ; RRID:Addgene_160924)
