[The description below was written by a language model from this plasmid's Addgene catalogue record and pLannotate feature annotations shown in this document.]
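Description:
CAG-RbpjEnR is a mammalian/vertebrate expression plasmid built on the CAG-EGFP backbone, designed as a dominant-negative reagent for blocking Notch signaling. It is propagated in E. coli as a high-copy plasmid through a ColE1/pUC-type origin and is selected with ampicillin via the β-lactamase gene and its native promoter. The backbone also carries remnants of the lac promoter/operator region, an SV40 origin of replication with a fragment of the SV40 early promoter, and an SV40 polyadenylation signal. No eukaryotic selection marker is annotated, and no EGFP feature appears in the sequenced record.

The expression cassette uses the composite CAG promoter, made up of the CMV immediate-early enhancer, the chicken β-actin promoter and a chimeric chicken β-actin/rabbit β-globin intron, which gives strong, broadly active transcription. It drives an open reading frame in which mouse Rbpj, the DNA-binding transcription factor that mediates canonical Notch target gene regulation, is fused at its C-terminal end to a fragment of Drosophila Engrailed that provides a transcriptional repressor domain. The annotation tool matched the Rbpj segment to the Xenopus orthologue, but the catalogue entry lists the insert as mouse. Short β-globin fragments flanking the fusion belong to the backbone's globin sequences, and the transcript ends at the rabbit β-globin polyadenylation signal.

Because the fusion should occupy Rbpj binding sites while constitutively repressing transcription, it is expected to prevent activation of Notch targets even when the Notch intracellular domain is present. The associated study examined how Notch signaling regulates retinal progenitor cell states and cone photoreceptor formation. The cloning sites used to insert the fusion are not recorded.
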