Features (pLannotate 1.2.2; 19 found; start..end, strand, type, name):
      1..380     +  enhancer       CMV enhancer: human cytomegalovirus immediate early enhancer
    382..657     +  promoter       chicken β-actin promoter: No description available
    658..1674    +  intron         chimeric intron: chimera between introns from chicken β-actin and rabbit β-globin
   1672..1731    +  CDS            HBB (fragment): HBB_LEPEU - Experimental evidence at protein level: Swiss-Prot protein existence level 1. Involved in oxygen transport from the lung to the various peripheral tissues. From Lepus europaeus (European hare).
   1732..3192    +  CDS            rbpj: SUH_XENLA - Also known as rbpsuh, suh. Experimental evidence at protein level: Swiss-Prot protein existence level 1. Transcriptional regulator that plays a central role in Notch signaling, a signaling pathway involved in cell-cell communication that regulates a broad spectrum of cell-fate determinations. Acts as a transcriptional repressor when it is not associated with Notch proteins. When associated with some NICD product of Notch proteins (Notch intracellular domain), it acts as a transcriptional activator that activates transcription of Notch target genes (By similarity). Required for the
   3208..4101    +  CDS            en (fragment): HMEN_DROME - Experimental evidence at protein level: Swiss-Prot protein existence level 1. This protein specifies the body segmentation pattern. It is required for the development of the central nervous system. Transcriptional regulator that represses activated promoters. Wg signaling operates by inactivating the SGG repression of EN autoactivation. From Drosophila melanogaster (Fruit fly).
   4150..4230    +  CDS            HBB (fragment): HBB_PONPY - Experimental evidence at transcript level: Swiss-Prot protein existence level 2. Involved in oxygen transport from the lung to the various peripheral tissues. From Pongo pygmaeus (Bornean orangutan).
   4301..4356    +  polyA_signal   β-globin poly(A) signal: rabbit β-globin polyadenylation signal (Gil and Proudfoot, 1987)
   4741..4757    -  protein_bind   lac operator: The lac repressor binds to the lac operator to inhibit transcription in E. coli. This inhibition can be relieved by adding lactose or isopropyl-β-D-thiogalactopyranoside (IPTG). lac repressor encoded by lacI
   4765..4795    -  promoter       lac promoter: promoter for the E. coli lac operon
   4810..4831    -  protein_bind   CAP binding site: CAP binding activates transcription in the presence of cAMP. E. coli catabolite activator protein
   4844..4883    -  CDS            lacI (fragment): lac repressor; lacI; The lac repressor binds to the lac operator to inhibit transcription in E. coli. This inhibition can be relieved by adding lactose or isopropyl-β-D-thiogalactopyranoside (IPTG).
   4890..4912    +  promoter       SV40 promoter (fragment): SV40 enhancer and early promoter
   4936..5071    +  rep_origin     SV40 ori: SV40 origin of replication
   5091..5225    +  polyA_signal   SV40 poly(A) signal: SV40 polyadenylation signal
   5227..5281    -  CDS            lacI (fragment): lac repressor; lacI; The lac repressor binds to the lac operator to inhibit transcription in E. coli. This inhibition can be relieved by adding lactose or isopropyl-β-D-thiogalactopyranoside (IPTG).
   5464..6052    -  rep_origin     ori: high-copy-number ColE1/pMB1/pBR322/pUC origin of replication
   6223..7083    -  CDS            AmpR: β-lactamase; bla; confers resistance to ampicillin, carbenicillin, and related antibiotics
   7084..7188    -  promoter       AmpR promoter: bla
>Addgene plasmid #160924 | CAG-RbpjEnR | addgene full sequence | sequence record 322130 | Addgene NGS Result
GACATTGATTATTGACTAGTTATTAATAGTAATCAATTACGGGGTCATTAGTTCATAGCCCATATATGGA
GTTCCGCGTTACATAACTTACGGTAAATGGCCCGCCTGGCTGACCGCCCAACGACCCCCGCCCATTGACG
TCAATAATGACGTATGTTCCCATAGTAACGCCAATAGGGACTTTCCATTGACGTCAATGGGTGGAGTATT
TACGGTAAACTGCCCACTTGGCAGTACATCAAGTGTATCATATGCCAAGTACGCCCCCTATTGACGTCAA
TGACGGTAAATGGCCCGCCTGGCATTATGCCCAGTACATGACCTTATGGGACTTTCCTACTTGGCAGTAC
ATCTACGTATTAGTCATCGCTATTACCATGGTCGAGGTGAGCCCCACGTTCTGCTTCACTCTCCCCATCT
CCCCCCCCTCCCCACCCCCAATTTTGTATTTATTTATTTTTTAATTATTTTGTGCAGCGATGGGGGCGGG
GGGGGGGGGGGCGCGCGCCRGGSGGGGGGGGGGGGGGGGGGGGGGGGGGGGGGGCGRGGCGGAGAGGTGC
GGCGGCAGCCAATCAGAGCGGCGCGCTCCGAAAGTTTCCTTTTATGGCGAGGCGGCGGCGGCGGCGGCCC
TATAAAAAGCGAAGCGCGCGGCGGGCGGGAGTCGCTGCGCGCTGCCTTCGCCCCGTGCCCCGCTCCGCCG
CCGCCTCGCGCCGCCCGCCCCGGCTCTGACTGACCGCGTTACTCCCACAGGTGAGCGGGCGGGACGGCCC
TTCTCCTCCGGGCTGTAATTAGCGCTTGGTTTAATGACGGCTTGTTTCTTTTCTGTGGCTGCGTGAAAGC
CTTGAGGGGCTCCGGGAGGGCCCTTTGTGCGGGGGGAGCGGCTCGGGGGGTGCGTGCGTGTGTGTGTGCG
TGGGGAGCGCCGCGTGCGGCTCCGCGCTGCCCGGCGGCTGTGAGCGCTGCGGGCGCGGCGCGGGGCTTTG
TGCGCTCCGCAGTGTGCGCGAGGGGAGCGCGGCCGGGGGCGGTGCCCCGCGGTGCGGGGGGGGCTGCGAG
GGGAACAAAGGCTGCGTGCGGGGTGTGTGCGTGGGGGGGTGAGCAGGGGGTGTGGGCGCGTCGGTCGGGC
TGCAACCCCCCCTGCACCCCCCTCCCCGAGTTGCTGAGCACGGCCCGGCTTCGGGTGCGGGGCTCCGTAC
GGGGCGTGGCGCGGGGCTCGCCGTGCCGGGCGGGGGGTGGCGGCAGGTGGGGGTGCCGGGCGGGGCGGGG
CCGCCTCGGGCCGGGGRGGGCTCGGGGGRGGGGCGCGGCGGCCCCCGGAGCGCCGGCGGCTGTCGAGGCG
CGGCGAGCCGCAGCCATTGCCTTTTATGGTAATCGTGCGAGAGGGCGCAGGGACTTCCTTTGTCCCAAAT
CTGTGCGGAGCCGAAATCTGGGAGGCGCCGCCGCACCCCCTCTAGCGGGCGCGGGGCGAAGCGGTGCGGC
GCCGGCAGGAAGGAAATGGGCGGGGAGGGCCTTCGTGCGTCGCCGCGCCGCCGTCCCCTTCTCCCTCTCC
AGCCTCGGGGCTGTCCGCGGGGGGACGGCTGCCTTCGGGGGGGACGGGGCAGGGCGGGGTTCGGCTTCTG
GCGTGTGACCGGCGGCTCTAGAGCCTCTGCTAACCATGTTCATGCCTTCTTCTTTTTCCTACAGCTCCTG
GGCAACGTGCTGGTTATTGTGCTGTCTCATCATTTTGGCAAAGAATTCACCATGGCGCCTGTTGTGACAG
GGAAGTTTGGTGAGCGGCCTCCACCCAAACGACTCACTAGGGAAGCTATGCGAAATTATTTAAAAGAACG
AGGGGATCAAACAGTGCTCATTCTTCATGCAAAAGTTGCACAGAAGTCTTACGGAAATGAAAAACGATTT
TTTTGCCCTCCTCCTTGTGTGTATCTTATGGGCAGTGGTTGGAAGAAAAAAAAAGAGCAAATGGAACGAG
ATGGATGTTCTGAACAAGAGTCTCAACCCTGTGCGTTTATTGGAATAGGAAACAGTGACCAAGAAATGCA
GCAGCTGAACTTGGAAGGGAAGAACTACTGCACAGCCAAAACATTGTACATATCTGATTCAGACAAGAGA
AAACATTTCATGTTGTCTGTAAAGATGTTCTATGGCAACAGCGATGACATTGGTGTGTTCCTCAGCAAGC
GGATAAAGGTCATCTCCAAACCCTCCAAAAAGAAGCAGTCACTGAAGAATGCTGACTTGTGCATTGCTTC
AGGAACGAAGGTGGCACTGTTCAATCGCCTTCGGTCCCAGACAGTTAGTACCAGGTACCTGCATGTAGAA
GGAGGGAATTTCCACGCCAGTTCACAACAGTGGGGAGCATTTTACATCCATCTCTTGGACGACGACGAGT
CGGAAGGAGAGGAGTTCACAGTTAGAGATGGCTACATCCATTACGGGCAGACTGTCAAGCTTGTGTGCTC
AGTGACTGGCATGGCACTCCCAAGATTGATAATTAGGAAAGTTGATAAGCAGACGGCATTACTGGATGCA
GACGACCCTGTATCACAACTCCACAAATGTGCATTTTACCTTAAGGATACAGAAAGAATGTACTTGTGCC
TTTCTCAAGAAAGAATAATCCAATTTCAGGCCACTCCATGTCCAAAAGAACAAAATAAGGAAATGATAAA
CGATGGAGCTTCCTGGACAATCATTAGCACAGACAAGGCAGAATACACGTTCTATGAGGGAATGGGCCCC
GTCCTTGCCCCAGTCACCCCTGTGCCTGTCGTAGAAAGTCTTCAGTTGAATGGCGGCGGGGACGTAGCAA
TGCTTGAACTTACAGGACAAAACTTTACTCCAAATTTACGAGTGTGGTTTGGGGATGTAGAAGCCGAAAC
AATGTACAGATGTGGAGAGAGCATGCTCTGTGTGGTCCCAGACATTTCTGCATTCCGGGAAGGTTGGAGA
TGGGTCCGCCAGCCAGTCCAGGTTCCAGTGACTTTGGTCCGAAATGACGGGGTCATTTACTCCACCAGCC
TTACCTTCACCTACACACCAGAGCCAGGGCCGAGGCCACACTGCAGCGCTGCAGGAGCGATTCTCAGAGC
CAACTCCAGCCAAGTGCCCTCCAATGAGTCAAACACAAACAGCGAGGGGAATTACACAAATGCCAGCACA
AATTCTACCAGTGTCACATCGTCCACAGCAACCGTGGTGTCCGTGGAATTTCGCGATGCCCTGGAGGATC
GCTGCAGCCCACAGTCAGCGCCCAGCCCCATTACCCTACAAATGCAGCATCTTCACCACCAGCAACAGCA
GCAGCAGCAACAGCAGCAGCAAATGCAGCACCTCCACCAGCTGCAGCAACTGCAGCAGTTGCACCAACAG
CAACTGGCCGCCGGTGTCTTCCACCATCCGGCAATGGCCTTCGATGCCGCTGCAGCCGCCGCTGCTGCAG
CTGCTGCTGCGGCCGCCCACGCTCATGCTGCTGCACTGCAGCAGCGCCTCAGTGGCAGTGGATCGCCCGC
ATCCTGCTCCACGCCCGCCTCGTCCACGCCGCTGACCATCAAGGAGGAGGAAAGCGACTCCGTGATCGGT
GACATGAGTTTCCACAATCAGACGCACACCACCAACGAGGAGGAGGAGGCGGAGGAGGATGACGACATTG
ATGTGGATGTGGATGATACGTCGGCGGGCGGACGCCTGCCACCACCCGCCCACCAGCAGCAGTCGACGGC
CAAGCCCTCGCTGGCCTTTTCCATCTCCAACATCCTGAGCGATCGTTTCGGAGATGTCCAGAAGCCTGGC
AAGTCGATTGAGAACCAGGCCAGCATATTCCGCCCCTTCGAGGCGAATCGCTCCCAGACTGCCACGCCCT
CCGCCTTTACAAGAGTGGATCTGCTGGAGTTTAGCCGGCAACAGCAAGCTGCCGCCGCAGCCGCTACTGC
GGCCATGATGCTGGAACGGGCCAACTTCCTTAACTGCTTCAATCCGGCTGCCTATCCCAGGATACACGAG
GAAATCGTGCAGAGTCGCCTGCGCAGGAGTGCAGCCAATGCCGTCATCCCGCCGCCCATGAGCTCCAAGA
TGAGCGATGCCAATCCAGAGAAATCTGCTCTGGGATCTATGCAGCCCAAGCTTGAGCAGAAGCTGATCTC
CGAGGAGGACCTGTAAGAATTCGGCCGCACTCCTCAGGTGCAGGCTGCCTATCAGAAGGTGGTGGCTGGT
GTGGCCAATGCCCTGGCTCACAAATACCACTGAGATCTTTTTCCCTCTGCCAAAAATTATGGGGACATCA
TGAAGCCCCTTGAGCATCTGACTTCTGGCTAATAAAGGAAATTTATTTTCATTGCAATAGTGTGTTGGAA
TTTTTTGTGTCTCTCACTCGGAAGGACATATGGGAGGGCAAATCATTTAAAACATCAGAATGAGTATTTG
GTTTAGAGTTTGGCAACATATGCCCATATGCTGGCTGCCATGAACAAAGGTTGGCTATAAAGAGGTCATC
AGTATATGAAACAGCCCCCTGCTGTCCATTCCTTATTCCATAGAAAAGCCTTGACTTGAGGTTAGATTTT
TTTTATATTTTGTTTTGTGTTATTTTTTTCTTTAACATCCCTAAAATTTTCCTTACATGTTTTACTAGCC
AGATTTTTCCTCCTCTCCTGACTACTCCCAGTCATAGCTGTCCCTCTTCTCTTATGGAGATCCCTCGACC
TGCAGCCCAAGCTTGGCGTAATCATGGTCATAGCTGTTTCCTGTGTGAAATTGTTATCCGCTCACAATTC
CACACAACATACGAGCCGGAAGCATAAAGTGTAAAGCCTGGGGTGCCTAATGAGTGAGCTAACTCACATT
AATTGCGTTGCGCTCACTGCCCGCTTTCCAGTCGGGAAACCTGTCGTGCCAGCGGATCCGCATCTCAATT
AGTCAGCAACCATAGTCCCGCCCCTAACTCCGCCCATCCCGCCCCTAACTCCGCCCAGTTCCGCCCATTC
TCCGCCCCATGGCTGACTAATTTTTTTTATTTATGCAGAGGCCGAGGCCGCCTCGGCCTCTGAGCTATTC
CAGAAGTAGTGAGGAGGCTTTTTTGGAGGCCTAGGCTTTTGCAAAAAGCTAACTTGTTTATTGCAGCTTA
TAATGGTTACAAATAAAGCAATAGCATCACAAATTTCACAAATAAAGCATTTTTTTCACTGCATTCTAGT
TGTGGTTTGTCCAAACTCATCAATGTATCTTATCATGTCTGGATCCGCTGCATTAATGAATCGGCCAACG
CGCGGGGAGAGGCGGTTTGCGTATTGGGCGCTCTTCCGCTTCCTCGCTCACTGACTCGCTGCGCTCGGTC
GTTCGGCTGCGGCGAGCGGTATCAGCTCACTCAAAGGCGGTAATACGGTTATCCACAGAATCAGGGGATA
ACGCAGGAAAGAACATGTGAGCAAAAGGCCAGCAAAAGGCCAGGAACCGTAAAAAGGCCGCGTTGCTGGC
GTTTTTCCATAGGCTCCGCCCCCCTGACGAGCATCACAAAAATCGACGCTCAAGTCAGAGGTGGCGAAAC
CCGACAGGACTATAAAGATACCAGGCGTTTCCCCCTGGAAGCTCCCTCGTGCGCTCTCCTGTTCCGACCC
TGCCGCTTACCGGATACCTGTCCGCCTTTCTCCCTTCGGGAAGCGTGGCGCTTTCTCATAGCTCACGCTG
TAGGTATCTCAGTTCGGTGTAGGTCGTTCGCTCCAAGCTGGGCTGTGTGCACGAACCCCCCGTTCAGCCC
GACCGCTGCGCCTTATCCGGTAACTATCGTCTTGAGTCCAACCCGGTAAGACACGACTTATCGCCACTGG
CAGCAGCCACTGGTAACAGGATTAGCAGAGCGAGGTATGTAGGCGGTGCTACAGAGTTCTTGAAGTGGTG
GCCTAACTACGGCTACACTAGAAGAACAGTATTTGGTATCTGCGCTCTGCTGAAGCCAGTTACCTTCGGA
AAAAGAGTTGGTAGCTCTTGATCCGGCAAACAAACCACCGCTGGTAGCGGTGGTTTTTTTGTTTGCAAGC
AGCAGATTACGCGCAGAAAAAAAGGATCTCAAGAAGATCCTTTGATCTTTTCTACGGGGTCTGACGCTCA
GTGGAACGAAAACTCACGTTAAGGGATTTTGGTCATGAGATTATCAAAAAGGATCTTCACCTAGATCCTT
TTAAATTAAAAATGAAGTTTTAAATCAATCTAAAGTATATATGAGTAAACTTGGTCTGACAGTTACCAAT
GCTTAATCAGTGAGGCACCTATCTCAGCGATCTGTCTATTTCGTTCATCCATAGTTGCCTGACTCCCCGT
CGTGTAGATAACTACGATACGGGAGGGCTTACCATCTGGCCCCAGTGCTGCAATGATACCGCGAGACCCA
CGCTCACCGGCTCCAGATTTATCAGCAATAAACCAGCCAGCCGGAAGGGCCGAGCGCAGAAGTGGTCCTG
CAACTTTATCCGCCTCCATCCAGTCTATTAATTGTTGCCGGGAAGCTAGAGTAAGTAGTTCGCCAGTTAA
TAGTTTGCGCAACGTTGTTGCCATTGCTACAGGCATCGTGGTGTCACGCTCGTCGTTTGGTATGGCTTCA
TTCAGCTCCGGTTCCCAACGATCAAGGCGAGTTACATGATCCCCCATGTTGTGCAAAAAAGCGGTTAGCT
CCTTCGGTCCTCCGATCGTTGTCAGAAGTAAGTTGGCCGCAGTGTTATCACTCATGGTTATGGCAGCACT
GCATAATTCTCTTACTGTCATGCCATCCGTAAGATGCTTTTCTGTGACTGGTGAGTACTCAACCAAGTCA
TTCTGAGAATAGTGTATGCGGCGACCGAGTTGCTCTTGCCCGGCGTCAATACGGGATAATACCGCGCCAC
ATAGCAGAACTTTAAAAGTGCTCATCATTGGAAAACGTTCTTCGGGGCGAAAACTCTCAAGGATCTTACC
GCTGTTGAGATCCAGTTCGATGTAACCCACTCGTGCACCCAACTGATCTTCAGCATCTTTTACTTTCACC
AGCGTTTCTGGGTGAGCAAAAACAGGAAGGCAAAATGCCGCAAAAAAGGGAATAAGGGCGACACGGAAAT
GTTGAATACTCATACTCTTCCTTTTTCAATATTATTGAAGCATTTATCAGGGTTATTGTCTCATGAGCGG
ATACATATTTGAATGTATTTAGAAAAATAAACAAATAGGGGTTCCGCGCACATTTCCCCGAAAAGTGCCA
CCTGGGTC
